Addgene plasmid #55427: mCerulean3-LC-Myosin-C-10
Purpose: Localization: Light Chain Myosin, Excitation: 433, Emission: 475
Depositing lab: Michael Davidson. Depositing organization: Florida State University, Tallahassee. Publication: An improved cerulean fluorescent protein with enhanced brightness and reduced reversible photoswitching. Markwardt ML, Kremers GJ, Kraft CA, Ray K, Cranfill PJ, Wilson KA, Day RN, Wachter RM, Davidson MW, Rizzo MA. PLoS One. 2011 . 6(3):e17896. 10.1371/journal.pone.0017896 PubMed 21479270.
Backbone
  Vector backbone: mCerulean3-C1
  Backbone size w/o insert (bp): 4750
  Vector type: Mammalian Expression
  Selectable markers: Neomycin (select with G418)
Growth in bacteria
  Bacterial resistance: Kanamycin, 50 μg/mL
  Growth temperature: 37°C
  Growth strain: DH5alpha
  Copy number: High Copy
Gene/Insert
  Gene/Insert name: LC-Myosin (alt name: NM_172118.1)
  Species: M. musculus (mouse)
  Promoter: CMV
  Tag / fusion protein: mCerulean3 (N terminal on backbone)
  Cloning method: Unknown
  Sequencing primers: 5′ CMV-F; 3′ SV40pA-R
Terms and licenses: Academic/Nonprofit Terms; Industry Terms: Not Available to Industry
Depositor comments: . Excitation = 433; Emission = 475
How to cite: mCerulean3-LC-Myosin-C-10 was a gift from Michael Davidson (Addgene plasmid # 55427 ; http://n2t.net/addgene:55427 ; RRID:Addgene_55427)
