[The description below was written by a language model from this plasmid's Addgene catalogue record.]
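Description:
mCerulean3-LC-Myosin-C-10 is a mammalian expression plasmid built on the mCerulean3-C1 backbone (about 4.75 kb without the insert), a C1-type fluorescent protein fusion vector. It is propagated in E. coli as a high-copy plasmid under kanamycin selection, and it carries a neomycin resistance marker that allows G418 selection of transfected mammalian cells. No feature table is provided, so elements such as the replication origins are not documented. The 3′ sequencing primer name points to an SV40 polyadenylation signal downstream of the insert.

The payload is a mouse (M. musculus) myosin light chain coding sequence expressed from the CMV promoter, a strong constitutive promoter in most mammalian cell lines. The backbone supplies mCerulean3 at the N terminus, so the product is a single fusion protein with the fluorescent protein upstream of the myosin light chain. The "C-10" in the name probably indicates the C-type fusion orientation and a 10-residue linker between the two parts, but the record does not state this explicitly. The cloning method and insert size are also not recorded.

mCerulean3 is a cyan fluorescent protein engineered for enhanced brightness and reduced reversible photoswitching, with excitation at 433 nm and emission at 475 nm as listed. The construct's stated purpose is as a localization marker: the light chain moiety directs the cyan label to myosin-containing structures, allowing them to be visualised by fluorescence microscopy in transfected cells, alone or alongside spectrally distinct fluorescent fusions.
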