>Addgene plasmid #55427 | mCerulean3-LC-Myosin-C-10 | depositor partial sequence | sequence record 85832 | insert sequence
CGTCAGATCCGCTAGCGCTACCGGTCGCCACCATGGTGAGCAAGGGCGAGGAGCTGTTCACCGGGGTGGT
GCCCATCCTGGTCGAGCTGGACGGCGACGTAAACGGCCACAAGTTCAGCGTGTCCGGCGAGGGCGAGGGC
GATGCCACCTACGGCAAGCTGACCCTGAAGTTCATCTGCACCACCGGCAAGCTGCCCGTGCCCTGGCCCA
CCCTCGTGACCACCCTGAGCTGGGGCGTGCAGTGCTTCGCCCGCTACCCCGACCACATGAAGCAGCACGA
CTTCTTCAAGTCCGCCATGCCCGAAGGCTACGTCCAGGAGCGCACCATCTTCTTCAAGGACGACGGCAAC
TACAAGACCCGCGCCGAGGTGAAGTTCGAGGGCGACACCCTGGTGAACCGCATCGAGCTGAAGGGCATCG
ACTTCAAGGAGGACGGCAACATCCTGGGGCACAAGCTGGAGTACAACGCCATCCACGGCAACGTCTATAT
CACCGCCGACAAGCAGAAGAACGGCATCAAGGCCAACTTCGGCCTCAACTGCAACATCGAGGACGGCAGC
GTGCAGCTCGCCGACCACTACCAGCAGAACACCCCCATCGGCGACGGCCCCGTGCTGCTGCCCGACAACC
ACTACCTGAGCACCCAGTCCAAGCTGAGCAAAGACCCCAACGAGAAGCGCGATCACATGGTCCTGCTGGA
GTTCGTGACCGCCGCCGGGATCACTCTCGGCATGGACGAGCTGTACAAGTCCGGACTCAGATCTCGAGCT
CAAGCTTCGATGTCGAGCAAGAGAGCCAAGGCCAAGACCACCAAGAAGAGGCCCCAGAGGGCTACGTCCA
ATGTCTTCGCCATGTTTGACCAGTCCCAGATCCAGGAGTTTAAGGAGGCCTTCAACATGATTGATCAGAA
CCGCGATGGCTTCATTGATAAGGAGGACCTGCACGACATGTTGGCCTCTCTGGGGAAGAACCCCACAGAC
GAGTACCTGGAGGGCATGATGAACGAGGCGCCAGGGCCCATCAACTTCACCATGTTCCTCACAATGTTTG
GGGAGAAGCTGAACGGCACAGACCCCGAGGATGTGATCCGCAATGCCTTTGCCTGCTTTGATGAGGAGGC
CTCAGGCTTCATCCACGAGGACCACCTGAGGGAGCTGCTCACCACCATGGGCGACCGATTCACGGATGAG
GAGGTGGACGAGATGTACCGCGAGGCACCCATTGATAAGAAGGGCAACTTCAACTACGTGGAGTTCACTC
GCATCCTCAAACACGGCGCCAAGGACAAGGACGACTAAGGATCCACCGGATCTAGATAACTGATCATAAT
CAGCCATACCCA
