>Addgene plasmid #55427 | mCerulean3-LC-Myosin-C-10 | addgene partial sequence | sequence record 99248 | SV40pA-R 5'-GAAATTTGTGATGCTATTGC-3'
ACAACAACAATTGCATTCATTTTATGTTTCAGGTTCAGGGGGAGGTGTGGGAGGTTTTTTAAAGCAAGTA
AAACCTCTACAAATGTGGTATGGCTGATTATGATCAGTTATCTAGATCCGGTGGATCCTTAGTCGTCCTT
GTCCTTGGCGCCGTGTTTGAGGATGCGAGTGAACTCCACGTAGTTGAAGTTGCCCTTCTTATCAATGGGT
GCCTCGCGGTACATCTCGTCCACCTCCTCATCCGTGAATCGGTCGCCCATGGTGGTGAGCAGCTCCCTCA
GGTGGTCCTCGTGGATGAAGCCTGAGGCCTCCTCATCAAAGCAGGCAAAGGCATTGCGGATCACATCCTC
GGGGTCTGTGCCGTTCAGCTTCTCCCCAAACATTGTGAGGAACATGGTGAAGTTGATGGGCCCTGGCGCC
TCGTTCATCATGCCCTCCAGGTACTCGTCTGTGGGGTTCTTCCCCAGAGAGGCCAACATGTCGTGCAGGT
CCTCCTTATCAATGAAGCCATCGCGGTTCTGATCAATCATGTTGAAGGCCTCCTTAAACTCCTGGATCTG
GGACTGGTCAAACATGGCGAAGACATTGGACGTAGCCCTCTGGGGCCTCTTCTTGGTGGTCTTGGCCTTG
GCTCTCTTGCTCGACATCGAAGCTTGAGCTCGAGATCTGAGTCCGGACTTGTACAGCTCGTCCATGCCGA
GAGTGATCCCGGCGGCGGTCACGAACTCCAGCAGGACCATGTGATCGCGCTTCTCGTTGGGGTCTTTGCT
CAGCTTGGACTGGGTGCTCAGGTAGTGGTTGTCGGGCAGCAGCACGGGGCCGTCGCCGATGG
